>Addgene plasmid #168419 | pTL358 | addgene full sequence | sequence record 349818 | Addgene NGS Result
CGGTGCGGGCCTCTTCGCTATTACGCCAGATCCTTTTGTTGTTTCCGGGTGTACAATATGGACTTCCTCT
TTTCTGGCAACCAAACCCATACATCGGGATTCCTATAATACCTTCGTTGGTCTCCCTAACATGTAGGTGG
CGGAGGGGAGATATACAATAGAACAGATACCAGACAAGACATAATGGGCTAAACAAGACTACACCAATTA
CACTGCCTCATTGATGGTGGTACATAACGAACTAATACTGTAGCCCTAGACTTGATAGCCATCATCATAT
CGAAGTTTCACTACCCTTTTTCCATTTGCCATCTATTGAAGTAATAATAGGCGCATGCAACTTCTTTTCT
TTTTTTTTCTTTTCTCTCTCCCCCGTTGTTGTCTCACCATATCCGCAATGACAAAAAAATGATGGAAGAC
ACTAAAGGAAAAAATTAACGACAAAGACAGCACCAACAGATGTCGTTGTTCCAGAGCTGATGAGGGGTAT
CTCGAAGCACACGAAACTTTTTCCTTCCTTCATTCACGCACACTACTCTCTAATGAGCAACGGTATACGG
CCTTCCTTCCAGTTACTTGAATTTGAAATAAAAAAAAGTTTGCTGTCTTGCTATCAAGTATAAATAGACC
TGCAATTATTAATCTTTTGTTTCCTCGTCATTGTTCTCGTTCCCTTTCTTCCTTGTTTCTTTTTCTGCAC
AATATTTCAAGCTATACCAAGCATACAATCAACTCCAAGCTTGAAGCAAGCCTCCTGAAAGATGAAGCTA
CTGTCTTCTATCGAACAAGCATGCGATATTTGCCGACTTAAAAAGCTCAAGTGCTCCAAAGAAAAACCGA
AGTGCGCCAAGTGTCTGAAGAACAACTGGGAGTGTCGCTACTCTCCCAAAACCAAAAGGTCTCCGCTGAC
TAGGGCACATCTGACAGAAGTGGAATCAAGGCTAGAAAGACTGGAACAGCTATTTCTACTGATTTTTCCT
CGAGAAGACCTTGACATGATTTTGAAAATGGATTCTTTACAGGATATAAAAGCATTGTTAACAGGATTAT
TTGTACAAGATAATGTGAATAAAGATGCCGTCACAGATAGATTGGCTTCAGTGGAGACTGATATGCCTCT
AACATTGAGACAGCATAGAATAAGTGCGACATCATCATCGGAAGAGAGTAGTAACAAAGGTCAAAGACAG
TTGACTGTATCGCCGGAATTTGTAATACGACTCACTATAGGGCGAGCCGCCATCATGGAGGAGCAGAAGC
TGATCTCAGAGGAGGACCTGCATATGGCCATGGAGGCCGAATTCAGCAAGAAAATTGTGGTGAAACTGAA
CGTGCATGACAAGGCCGAGAAGCAGAAAGCCATGAAAGCCGTGAGCGCCCTGATCGGCATCGATGAACTG
AGCATGGATATGGCCAGCCAGAAGATGACCGTGATTGGCATGGTTGATCCTGTGAATGTGGTGAGCAAAC
TGCGCAAAAGCTGGGCCGCCACCATTGAAAGCGTGGGTCCGGCCAAAGAACCGGAGAAAAAAGAAGAGAA
AAAAGGATCCGTCGACCTGCAGCGGCCGCATAACTAGCATAACCCCTTGGGGCCTCTAAACGGGTCTTGA
GGGGTTTTTTGCGCGCTTGCAGCCAAGCTAATTCCGGGCGAATTTCTTATGATTTATGATTTTTATTATT
AAATAAGTTATAAAAAAAATAAGTGTATACAAATTTTAAAGTGACTCTTAGGTTTTAAAACGAAAATTCT
TATTCTTGAGTAACTCTTTCCTGTAGGTCAGGTTGCTTTCTCAGGTATAGCATGAGGTCGCTCTTATTGA
CCACACCTCTACCGGCATGCAAGCTTGGCGTAATCATGGTCATAGCTGTTTCCTGTGTGAAATTGTTATC
CGCTCACAATTCCACACAACATACGAGCCGGAAGCATAAAGTGTAAAGCCTGGGGTGCCTAATGAGTGAG
CTAACTCACATTAATTGCGTTGCGCTCACTGCCCGCTTTCCAGTCGGGAAACCTGTCGTGCCAGCTGCAT
TAATGAATCGGCCAACGCGCGGGGAGAGGCGGTTTGCGTATTGGGCGCTCTTCCGCTTCCTCGCTCACTG
ACTCGCTGCGCTCGGTCGTTCGGCTGCGGCGAGCGGTATCAGCTCACTCAAAGGCGGTAATACGGTTATC
CACAGAATCAGGGGATAACGCAGGAAAGAACATGTGAGCAAAAGGCCAGCAAAAGGCCAGGAACCGTAAA
AAGGCCGCGTTGCTGGCGTTTTTCCATAGGCTCCGCCCCCCTGACGAGCATCACAAAAATCGACGCTCAA
GTCAGAGGTGGCGAAACCCGACAGGACTATAAAGATACCAGGCGTTTCCCCCTGGAAGCTCCCTCGTGCG
CTCTCCTGTTCCGACCCTGCCGCTTACCGGATACCTGTCCGCCTTTCTCCCTTCGGGAAGCGTGGCGCTT
TCTCATAGCTCACGCTGTAGGTATCTCAGTTCGGTGTAGGTCGTTCGCTCCAAGCTGGGCTGTGTGCACG
AACCCCCCGTTCAGCCCGACCGCTGCGCCTTATCCGGTAACTATCGTCTTGAGTCCAACCCGGTAAGACA
CGACTTATCGCCACTGGCAGCAGCCACTGGTAACAGGATTAGCAGAGCGAGGTATGTAGGCGGTGCTACA
GAGTTCTTGAAGTGGTGGCCTAACTACGGCTACACTAGAAGAACAGTATTTGGTATCTGCGCTCTGCTGA
AGCCAGTTACCTTCGGAAAAAGAGTTGGTAGCTCTTGATCCGGCAAACAAACCACCGCTGGTAGCGGTGG
TTTTTTTGTTTGCAAGCAGCAGATTACGCGCAGAAAAAAAGGATCTCAAGAAGATCCTTTGATCTTTTCT
ACGGGGTCTGACGCTCAGTGGAACGAAAACTCACGTTAAGGGATTTTGGTCATGAGATTATCAAAAAGGA
TCTTCACCTAGATCCTTTTAAATTAAAAATGAAGTTTTAAATCAATCTAAAGTATATATGAGTAACCTGA
GGCTATGGCAGGGCCTGCCGCCCCGACGTTGGCTGCGAGCCCTGGGCCTTCACCCGAACTTGGGGGGTGG
GGTGGGGAAAAGGAAGAAACGCGGGCGTATTGGCCCCAATGGGGTCTCGGTGGGGTATCGACAGAGTGCC
AGCCCTGGGACCGAACCCCGCGTTTATGAACAAACGACCCAACACCGTGCGTTTTATTCTGTCTTTTTAT
TGCCGTCATAGCGCGGGTTCCTTCCGGTATTGTCTCCTTCCGTGTTTCAGTTAGCCTCCCCCTAGGGTGG
GCGAAGAACTCCAGCATGAGATCCCCGCGCTGGAGGATCATCCAGCCGGCGTCCCGGAAAACGATTCCGA
AGCCCAACCTTTCATAGAAGGCGGCGGTGGAATCGAAATCTCGTGATGGCAGGTTGGGCGTCGCTTGGTC
GGTCATTTCGAACCCCAGAGTCCCGCTCAGAAGAACTCGTCAAGAAGGCGATAGAAGGCGATGCGCTGCG
AATCGGGAGCGGCGATACCGTAAAGCACGAGGAAGCGGTCAGCCCATTCGCCGCCAAGCTCTTCAGCAAT
ATCACGGGTAGCCAACGCTATGTCCTGATAGCGGTCCGCCACACCCAGCCGGCCACAGTCGATGAATCCA
GAAAAGCGGCCATTTTCCACCATGATATTCGGCAAGCAGGCATCGCCATGAGTCACGACGAGATCCTCGC
CGTCGGGCATGCTCGCCTTGAGCCTGGCGAACAGTTCGGCTGGCGCGAGCCCCTGATGCTCTTCGTCCAG
ATCATCCTGATCGACAAGACCGGCTTCCATCCGAGTACGTGCTCGCTCGATGCGATGTTTCGCTTGGTGG
TCGAATGGGCAGGTAGCCGGATCAAGCGTATGCAGCCGCCGCATTGCATCAGCCATGATGGATACTTTCT
CGGCAGGAGCAAGGTGAGATGACAGGAGATCCTGCCCCGGCACTTCGCCCAATAGCAGCCAGTCCCTTCC
CGCTTCAGTGACAACGTCGAGCACAGCTGCGCAAGGAACGCCCGTCGTGGCCAGCCACGATAGCCGCGCT
GCCTCGTCTTGCAGTTCATTCAGGGCACCGGACAGGTCGGTCTTGACAAAAAGAACCGGGCGCCCCTGCG
CTGACAGCCGGAACACGGCGGCATCAGAGCAGCCGATTGTCTGTTGTGCCCAGTCATAGCCGAATAGCCT
CTCCACCCAAGCGGCCGGAGAACCTGCGTGCAATCCATCTTGTTCAATCATACTCTTCCTTTTTCAATAT
TATTGAAGCATTTATCAGGGTTATTGTCTCATGAGCGGATACATATTTGAATGTATTTAGAAAAATAAAC
AAATAGGGGTTCCGCGCACATTTCCCCGAAAAGTGCCACCTGAACGAAGCATCTGTGCTTCATTTTGTAG
AACAAAAATGCAACGCGAGAGCGCTAATTTTTCAAACAAAGAATCTGAGCTGCATTTTTACAGAACAGAA
ATGCAACGCGAAAGCGCTATTTTACCAACGAAGAATCTGTGCTTCATTTTTGTAAAACAAAAATGCAACG
CGAGAGCGCTAATTTTTCAAACAAAGAATCTGAGCTGCATTTTTACAGAACAGAAATGCAACGCGAGAGC
GCTATTTTACCAACAAAGAATCTATACTTCTTTTTTGTTCTACAAAAATGCATCCCGAGAGCGCTATTTT
TCTAACAAAGCATCTTAGATTACTTTTTTTCTCCTTTGTGCGCTCTATAATGCAGTCTCTTGATAACTTT
TTGCACTGTAGGTCCGTTAAGGTTAGAAGAAGGCTACTTTGGTGTCTATTTTCTCTTCCATAAAAAAAGC
CTGACTCCACTTCCCGCGTTTACTGATTACTAGCGAAGCTGCGGGTGCATTTTTTCAAGATAAAGGCATC
CCCGATTATATTCTATACCGATGTGGATTGCGCATACTTTGTGAACAGAAAGTGATAGCGTTGATGATTC
TTCATTGGTCAGAAAATTATGAACGGTTTCTTCTATTTTGTCTCTATATACTACGTATAGGAAATGTTTA
CATTTTCGTATTGTTTTCGATTCACTCTATGAATAGTTCTTACTACAATTTTTTTGTCTAAAGAGTAATA
CTAGAGATAAACATAAAAAATGTAGAGGTCGAGTTTAGATGCAAGTTCAAGGAGCGAAAGGTGGATGGGT
AGGTTATATAGGGATATAGCACAGAGATATATAGCAAAGAGATACTTTTGAGCAATGTTTGTGGAAGCGG
TATTCGCAATATTTTAGTAGCTCGTTACAGTCCGGTGCGTTTTTGGTTTTTTGAAAGTGCGTCTTCAGAG
CGCTTTTGGTTTTCAAAAGCGCTCTGAAGTTCCTATACTTTCTAGAGAATAGGAACTTCGGAATAGGAAC
TTCAAAGCGTTTCCGAAAACGAGCGCTTCCGAAAATGCAACGCGAGCTGCGCACATACAGCTCACTGTTC
ACGTCGCACCTATATCTGCGTGTTGCCTGTATATATATATACATGAGAAGAACGGCATAGTGCGTGTTTA
TGCTTAAATGCGTACTTATATGCGTCTATTTATGTAGGATGAAAGGTAGTCTAGTACCTCCTGTGATATT
ATCCCATTCCATGCGGGGTATCGTATGCTTCCTTCAGCACTACCCTTTAGCTGTTCTATATGCTGCCACT
CCTCAATTGGATTAGTCTCATCCTTCAATGCTATCATTTCCTTTGATATTGGATCATACTAAGAAACCAT
TATTATCATGACATTAACCTATAAAAATAGGCGTATCACGAGGCCCTTTCGTCTCGCGCGTTTCGGTGAT
GACGGTGAAAACCTCTGACACATGCAGCTCCCGGAGACGGTCACAGCTTGTCTGTAAGCGGATGCCGGGA
GCAGACAAGCCCGTCAGGGCGCGTCAGCGGGTGTTGGCGGGTGTCGGGGCTGGCTTAACTATGCGGCATC
AGAGCAGATTGTACTGAGAGTGCACCATAGATCAACGACATTACTATATATATAATATAGGAAGCATTTA
ATAGAACAGCATCGTAATATATGTGTACTTTGCAGTTATGACGCCAGATGGCAGTAGTGGAAGATATTCT
TTATTGAAAAATAGCTTGTCACCTTACGTACAATCTTGATCCGGAGCTTTTCTTTTTTTGCCGATTAAGA
ATTAATTCGGTCGAAAAAAGAAAAGGAGAGGGCCAAGAGGGAGGGCATTGGTGACTATTGAGCACGTGAG
TATACGTGATTAAGCACACAAAGGCAGCTTGGAGTATGTCTGTTATTAATTTCACAGGTAGTTCTGGTCC
ATTGGTGAAAGTTTGCGGCTTGCAGAGCACAGAGGCCGCAGAATGTGCTCTAGATTCCGATGCTGACTTG
CTGGGTATTATATGTGTGCCCAATAGAAAGAGAACAATTGACCCGGTTATTGCAAGGAAAATTTCAAGTC
TTGTAAAAGCATATAAAAATAGTTCAGGCACTCCGAAATACTTGGTTGGCGTGTTTCGTAATCAACCTAA
GGAGGATGTTTTGGCTCTGGTCAATGATTACGGCATTGATATCGTCCAACTGCATGGAGATGAGTCGTGG
CAAGAATACCAAGAGTTCCTCGGTTTGCCAGTTATTAAAAGACTCGTATTTCCAAAAGACTGCAACATAC
TACTCAGTGCAGCTTCACAGAAACCTCATTCGTTTATTCCCTTGTTTGATTCAGAAGCAGGTGGGACAGG
TGAACTTTTGGATTGGAACTCGATTTCTGACTGGGTTGGAAGGCAAGAGAGCCCCGAAAGCTTACATTTT
ATGTTAGCTGGTGGACTGACGCCAGAAAATGTTGGTGATGCGCTTAGATTAAATGGCGTTATTGGTGTTG
ATGTAAGCGGAGGTGTGGAGACAAATGGTGTAAAAGACTCTAACAAAATAGCAAATTTCGTCAAAAATGC
TAAGAAATAGGTTATTACTGAGTAGTATTTATTTAAGTATTGTTTGTGCACTTGCCGATCTATGCGGTGT
GAAATACCGCACAGATGCGTAAGGAGAAAATACCGCATCAGGAAATTGTAAGCGTTAATATTTTGTTAAA
ATTCGCGTTAAATTTTTGTTAAATCAGCTCATTTTTTAACCAATAGGCCGAAATCGGCAAAATCCCTTAT
AAATCAAAAGAATAGACCGAGATAGGGT
[37 nt withheld, positions 7169-7205]
AAAGAACGTGGACTCCAACGTCAAAGG
[49 nt withheld, positions 7233-7281]
T
[91 nt withheld, positions 7283-7373]
G
[124 nt withheld, positions 7375-7498]
CCATTCGCCATTCAGGCTGCGCAACTGTTGGGAAGGGCGAT
Features (pLannotate 1.2.2; 24 found; start..end, strand, type, name):
     30..734     +  promoter       ADH1 promoter: S. cerevisiae ADH1; promoter for alcohol dehydrogenase 1
    762..1202    +  CDS            GAL4 DNA binding domain: DNA binding domain of the GAL4 transcriptional activator; Saccharomyces cerevisiae GAL4 (truncated)
   1213..1231    +  promoter       T7 promoter: promoter for bacteriophage T7 RNA polymerase
   1308..1544    +  CDS            HIPP39 (fragment): HIP39_ARATH - Experimental evidence at transcript level: Swiss-Prot protein existence level 2. Probable heavy-metal-binding protein. From Arabidopsis thaliana (Mouse-ear cress).
   1574..1621    +  terminator     T7 terminator: transcription terminator for bacteriophage T7 RNA polymerase
   1648..1835    +  terminator     ADH1 terminator: S. cerevisiae ADH1; transcription terminator for the S. cerevisiae alcohol dehydrogenase 1 (ADH1) gene
   1883..1899    -  protein_bind   lac operator: The lac repressor binds to the lac operator to inhibit transcription in E. coli. This inhibition can be relieved by adding lactose or isopropyl-β-D-thiogalactopyranoside (IPTG). lac repressor encoded by lacI
   1907..1937    -  promoter       lac promoter: promoter for the E. coli lac operon
   1952..1973    -  protein_bind   CAP binding site: CAP binding activates transcription in the presence of cAMP. E. coli catabolite activator protein
   1986..2078    -  CDS            lacI (fragment): lac repressor; lacI; The lac repressor binds to the lac operator to inhibit transcription in E. coli. This inhibition can be relieved by adding lactose or isopropyl-β-D-thiogalactopyranoside (IPTG).
   2261..2849    -  rep_origin     ori: high-copy-number ColE1/pMB1/pBR322/pUC origin of replication
   3071..3087    +  polyA_signal   bGH poly(A) signal (fragment): bovine growth hormone polyadenylation signal
   3178..3225    -  polyA_signal   HSV TK poly(A) signal: herpes simplex virus thymidine kinase polyadenylation signal (Cole and Stacy, 1985)
   3284..3436    -  CDS            ble (fragment): BLE_KLEPN - Experimental evidence at protein level: Swiss-Prot protein existence level 1. Binding protein with a strong affinity to the bleomycin family of antibiotics. Binds to CL990; an antimitotic-antibiotic compound. From Klebsiella pneumoniae.
   3457..4251    -  CDS            NeoR/KanR: aminoglycoside phosphotransferase from Tn5; aph(3')-II (or nptII); confers resistance to neomycin, kanamycin, and G418 (Geneticin®)
   4252..4356    -  promoter       AmpR promoter: bla
   4383..5725    -  rep_origin     2μ ori: yeast 2μ plasmid origin of replication
   5793..5828    +  CDS            rop (fragment): Rop protein, which maintains plasmids at low copy number; rop
   5930..5979    +  misc_feature   bom (fragment): basis of mobility region from pBR322
   6118..6265    +  promoter       TRP1 promoter: S. cerevisiae TRP1
   6266..6940    +  CDS            TRP1: phosphoribosylanthranilate isomerase, required for tryptophan biosynthesis; S. cerevisiae TRP1; yeast auxotrophic marker
   6991..7042    +  misc_feature   bom (fragment): basis of mobility region from pBR322
   7070..7498    -  rep_origin     f1 ori (sequence partly withheld): f1 bacteriophage origin of replication; arrow indicates direction of (+) strand synthesis
   7502..29      -  CDS            lacZα (fragment) (across the origin): LacZα fragment of β-galactosidase; lacZ fragment
