[The description below was written by a language model from this plasmid's Addgene catalogue record and pLannotate feature annotations shown in this document.]
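Description:
pTL358 is a yeast two-hybrid "bait" plasmid built on the pGBKT7 backbone and carrying the rice (Oryza sativa) insert OsaHIP25. It is an E. coli–yeast shuttle vector. In bacteria it replicates from a high-copy ColE1/pUC-type origin and is selected with kanamycin through a Tn5-derived NeoR/KanR gene driven by the AmpR (bla) promoter. In Saccharomyces cerevisiae it is maintained episomally by the 2μ origin and selected by tryptophan prototrophy through the TRP1 marker and its own promoter. An f1 origin is also present, along with small remnants of lac, rop, bom, ble and polyadenylation sequences that appear to be backbone leftovers rather than functional parts.

The expression cassette uses the constitutive yeast ADH1 promoter to drive the GAL4 DNA-binding domain, followed downstream by the insert and then by the T7 and ADH1 terminators. This layout is consistent with a GAL4 DBD–OsaHIP25 fusion, although the reading frame cannot be confirmed from the table. A T7 promoter lies between the DNA-binding domain and the insert, which would allow in vitro transcription of the insert alone. The annotation software labels the insert region as a fragment resembling Arabidopsis HIPP39, a probable heavy-metal-binding protein. This reflects homology to the rice HIP-family sequence rather than a different insert, and the short annotated span suggests that only part of the protein, or only its conserved domain, was matched.

In a two-hybrid assay, this bait would be paired with a GAL4 activation-domain prey, so that interaction reconstitutes GAL4 activity at reporter genes. The associated publication concerns host-target binding by a blast fungus effector, which suggests the plasmid was used to test effector binding to this rice protein.
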