Addgene plasmid #168419: pTL358
Purpose: pGBKT7 yeast two-hybrid plasmid
Depositing lab: Sophien Kamoun. Depositing organization: Sainsbury Laboratory, Norwich. Publication: A single amino acid polymorphism in a conserved effector of the multihost blast fungus pathogen expands host-target binding spectrum. Bentham AR, Petit-Houdenot Y, Win J, Chuma I, Terauchi R, Banfield MJ, Kamoun S, Langner T. PLoS Pathog. 2021 Nov 10;17(11):e1009957. doi: 10.1371/journal.ppat.1009957. eCollection 2021 Nov. PubMed 34758051.
Backbone
  Vector backbone: pGBKT7
  Vector type: Yeast Expression
Growth in bacteria
  Bacterial resistance: Kanamycin, 50 μg/mL
  Growth temperature: 37°C
  Growth strain: DH5alpha
  Copy number: High Copy
Gene/Insert
  Gene/Insert name: OsaHIP25
  Species: Oryza sativa
  Cloning method: Unknown
Terms and licenses: Academic/Nonprofit Terms; Industry Terms: Not Available to Industry
How to cite: pTL358 was a gift from Sophien Kamoun (Addgene plasmid # 168419 ; http://n2t.net/addgene:168419 ; RRID:Addgene_168419)
