>Addgene plasmid #168419 | pTL358 | depositor partial sequence | sequence record 326519 | insert
GAATTCAGCAAGAAAATTGTGGTGAAACTGAACGTGCATGACAAGGCCGAGAAGCAGAAAGCCATGAAAG
CCGTGAGCGCCCTGATCGGCATCGATGAACTGAGCATGGATATGGCCAGCCAGAAGATGACCGTGATTGG
CATGGTTGATCCTGTGAATGTGGTGAGCAAACTGCGCAAAAGCTGGGCCGCCACCATTGAAAGCGTGGGT
CCGGCCAAAGAACCGGAGAAAAAAGAAGAGAAAAAAGGATCC
